>Addgene plasmid #183606 | pPyPGK-HA-EGFP-Myc-TM-IRES-Pac | addgene full sequence | sequence record 361592 | Addgene NGS Result
CGGAGGCCAGGGGCCCCCGGCCTCTGCTTAATACTAAAAAAAACAGCTGTTGTCATAGTAATGATTGGGT
GGAAACATTCCAGGCCTGGGTGGAGAGGCTTTTTGCTTCCTCTTGCAAAACCACACTGACATTCCAGGCC
TGGGTGGAGAGGCTTTTTGCTTCCTCTTGCAAAACCACACTGCCCTCTGGAGGGCAGTTGCCTAGCAACT
AATTAAAAGAGGATGTCGCACGGCCAGCTGCGGTCAGTTAGTCACTTCCTGCTTAACTGACTTGACATTT
TCTATTTTAAGAGTCGGGAGGAAAATTACTGTGTTGGAGGCCCTCCGCCATCTTCTGAAGCTGAATCGAA
TTAACTTGTTTATTGCAGCTTATAATGGTTACAAATAAAGCAATAGCATCACAAATTTCACAAATAAAGC
ATTTTTTTCACTGCATTCTAGTTGTGGTTTGTCCAAACTCATCAATGTATCTTATCATGTCTGGATCTGA
TATCATCGTCGACCTCGAAATTCTACCGGGTAGGGGAGGCGCTTTTCCCAAGGCAGTCTGGAGCATGCGC
TTTAGCAGCCCCGCTGGGCACTTGGCGCTACACAAGTGGCCTCTGGCCTCGCACACATTCCACATCCACC
GGTAGGCGCCAACCGGCTCCGTTCTTTGGTGGCCCCTTCGCGCCACCTTCTACTCCTCCCCTAGTCAGGA
AGTTCCCCCCCGCCCCGCAGCTCGCGTCGTGCAGGACGTGACAAATGGAAGTAGCACGTCTCACTAGTCT
CGTGCAGATGGACAGCACCGCTGAGCAATGGAAGCGGGTAGGCCTTTGGGGCAGCGGCCAATAGCAGCTT
TGCTCCTTCGCTTTCTGGGCTCAGAGGCTGGGAAGGGGTGGGTCCGGGGGCGGGCTCAGGGGCGGGCTCA
GGGGCGGGGCGGGCGCCCGAAGGTCCTCCGGAGGCCCGGCATTCTGCACGCTTCAAAAGCGCACGTCTGC
CGCGCTGTTCTCCTCTTCCTCATCTCCGGGCCTTTCGACCTGCATCCATCTAGATCTCGAGTGCCGCCAC
CATGGAGACAGACACACTCCTGCTATGGGTACTGCTGCTCTGGGTTCCAGGTTCCACTGGTGACTATCCA
TATGATGTTCCAGATTATGCTGGGGCCCAGCCGGCCAGATCTCCCGGGATCCGCGGGTTTAGTGAACCGT
CAGATCCGCTAGCGCTACCGGTCGCCACCATGGTGAGCAAGGGCGAGGAGCTGTTCACCGGGGTGGTGCC
CATCCTGGTCGAGCTGGACGGCGACGTAAACGGCCACAAGTTCAGCGTGTCCGGCGAGGGCGAGGGCGAT
GCCACCTACGGCAAGCTGACCCTGAAGTTCATCTGCACCACCGGCAAGCTGCCCGTGCCCTGGCCCACCC
TCGTGACCACCCTGACCTACGGCGTGCAGTGCTTCAGCCGCTACCCCGACCACATGAAGCAGCACGACTT
CTTCAAGTCCGCCATGCCCGAAGGCTACGTCCAGGAGCGCACCATCTTCTTCAAGGACGACGGCAACTAC
AAGACCCGCGCCGAGGTGAAGTTCGAGGGCGACACCCTGGTGAACCGCATCGAGCTGAAGGGCATCGACT
TCAAGGAGGACGGCAACATCCTGGGGCACAAGCTGGAGTACAACTACAACAGCCACAACGTCTATATCAT
GGCCGACAAGCAGAAGAACGGCATCAAGGTGAACTTCAAGATCCGCCACAACATCGAGGACGGCAGCGTG
CAGCTCGCCGACCACTACCAGCAGAACACCCCCATCGGCGACGGCCCCGTGCTGCTGCCCGACAACCACT
ACCTGAGCACCCAGTCCGCCCTGAGCAAAGACCCCAACGAGAAGCGCGATCACATGGTCCTGCTGGAGTT
CGTGACCGCCGCCGGGATCACTCTCGGCATGGACGAGCTGTACAAGTCCGTCGACGAACAAAAACTCATC
TCAGAAGAGGATCTGAATGCTGTGGGCCAGGACACGCAGGAGGTCATCGTGGTGCCACACTCCTTGCCCT
TTAAGGTGGTGGTGATCTCAGCCATCCTGGCCCTGGTGGTGCTCACCATCATCTCCCTTATCATCCTCAT
CATGCTTTGGCAGAAGAAGCCACGTTAGGCGGCCGCTCGATAAGCTTGATATCGAATTCCGCCCCCCCCC
CCTCTCCCTCCCCCCCCCCTAACGTTACTGGCCGAAGCCGCTTGGAATAAGGCCGGTGTGCGTTTGTCTA
TATGTTATTTTCCACCATATTGCCGTCTTTTGGCAATGTGAGGGCCCGGAAACCTGGCCCTGTCTTCTTG
ACGAGCATTCCTAGGGGTCTTTCCCCTCTCGCCAAAGGAATGCAAGGTCTGTTGAATGTCGTGAAGGAAG
CAGTTCCTCTGGAAGCTTCTTGAAGACAAACAACGTCTGTAGCGACCCTTTGCAGGCAGCGGAACCCCCC
ACCTGGCGACAGGTGCCTCTGCGGCCAAAAGCCACGTGTATAAGATACACCTGCAAAGGCGGCACAACCC
CAGTGCCACGTTGTGAGTTGGATAGTTGTGGAAAGAGTCAAATGGCTCTCCTCAAGCGTATTCAACAAGG
GGCTGAAGGATGCCCAGAAGGTACCCCATTGTATGGGATCTGATCTGGGGCCTCGGTGCACATGCTTTAC
ATGTGTTTAGTCGAGGTTAAAAAAACGTCTAGGCCCCCCGAACCACGGGGACGTGGTTTTCCTTTGAAAA
ACACGATGATAATATGGCCACAACCATGACCGAGTACAAGCCCACGGTGCGCCTCGCCACCCGCGACGAC
GTCCCCAGGGCCGTACGCACCCTCGCCGCCGCGTTCGCCGACTACCCCGCCACGCGCCACACCGTCGATC
CGGACCGCCACATCGAGCGGGTCACCGAGCTGCAAGAACTCTTCCTCACGCGCGTCGGGCTCGACATCGG
CAAGGTGTGGGTCGCGGACGACGGCGCCGCGGTGGCGGTCTGGACCACGCCGGAGAGCGTCGAAGCGGGG
GCGGTGTTCGCCGAGATCGGCCCGCGCATGGCCGAGTTGAGCGGTTCCCGGCTGGCCGCGCAGCAACAGA
TGGAAGGCCTCCTGGCGCCGCACCGGCCCAAGGAGCCCGCGTGGTTCCTGGCCACCGTCGGCGTCTCGCC
CGACCACCAGGGCAAGGGTCTGGGCAGCGCCGTCGTGCTCCCCGGAGTGGAGGCGGCCGAGCGCGCCGGG
GTGCCCGCCTTCCTGGAGACCTCCGCGCCCCGCAACCTCCCCTTCTACGAGCGGCTCGGCTTCACCGTCA
CCGCCGACGTCGAGGTGCCCGAAGGACCGCGCACCTGGTGCATGACCCGCAAGCCCGGTGCCTGACGCCC
GCCCCACGACCCGCAGCGCCCGACCGAAAGGAGCGCACGACCCCATGCATCGATGATCTAGAGCTCGCTG
ATCAGCCTCGACTGTGCCTTCTAGTTGCCAGCCATCTGTTGTTTGCCCCTCCCCCGTGCCTTCCTTGACC
CTGGAAGGTGCCACTCCCACTGTCCTTTCCTAATAAAATGAGGAAATTGCATCGCATTGTCTGAGTAGGT
GTCATTCTATTCTGGGGGGTGGGGTGGGGCAGGACAGCAAGGGGGAGGATTGGGAAGACAATAGCAGGCA
TGCTGGGGATGCGGTGGGCTCTATGGCTTCTGAGGCGGAAAGAACCTGCAGCCCAAGCTTGGCGTAATCA
TGGTCATAGCTGTTTCCTGTGTGAAATTGTTATCCGCTCACAATTCCACACAACATACGAGCCGGAAGCA
TAAAGTGTAAAGCCTGGGGTGCCTAATGAGTGAGCTAACTCACATTAATTGCGTTGCGCTCACTGCCCGC
TTTCCAGTCGGGAAACCTGTCGTGCCAGCGGATCCGCATCTCAATTAGTCAGCAACCATAGTCCCGCCCC
TAACTCCGCCCATCCCGCCCCTAACTCCGCCCAGTTCCGCCCATTCTCCGCCCCATGGCTGACTAATTTT
TTTTATTTATGCAGAGGCCGAGGCCGCCTCGGCCTCTGAGCTATTCCAGAAGTAGTGAGGAGGCTTTTTT
GGAGGCCTAGGCTTTTGCAAAAAGCTAACTTGTTTATTGCAGCTTATAATGGTTACAAATAAAGCAATAG
CATCACAAATTTCACAAATAAAGCATTTTTTTCACTGCATTCTAGTTGTGGTTTGTCCAAACTCATCAAT
GTATCTTATCATGTCTGGATCCGCTGCATTAATGAATCGGCCAACGCGCGGGGAGAGGCGGTTTGCGTAT
TGGGCGCTCTTCCGCTTCCTCGCTCACTGACTCGCTGCGCTCGGTCGTTCGGCTGCGGCGAGCGGTATCA
GCTCACTCAAAGGCGGTAATACGGTTATCCACAGAATCAGGGGATAACGCAGGAAAGAACATGTGAGCAA
AAGGCCAGCAAAAGGCCAGGAACCGTAAAAAGGCCGCGTTGCTGGCGTTTTTCCATAGGCTCCGCCCCCC
TGACGAGCATCACAAAAATCGACGCTCAAGTCAGAGGTGGCGAAACCCGACAGGACTATAAAGATACCAG
GCGTTTCCCCCTGGAAGCTCCCTCGTGCGCTCTCCTGTTCCGACCCTGCCGCTTACCGGATACCTGTCCG
CCTTTCTCCCTTCGGGAAGCGTGGCGCTTTCTCATAGCTCACGCTGTAGGTATCTCAGTTCGGTGTAGGT
CGTTCGCTCCAAGCTGGGCTGTGTGCACGAACCCCCCGTTCAGCCCGACCGCTGCGCCTTATCCGGTAAC
TATCGTCTTGAGTCCAACCCGGTAAGACACGACTTATCGCCACTGGCAGCAGCCACTGGTAACAGGATTA
GCAGAGCGAGGTATGTAGGCGGTGCTACAGAGTTCTTGAAGTGGTGGCCTAACTACGGCTACACTAGAAG
AACAGTATTTGGTATCTGCGCTCTGCTGAAGCCAGTTACCTTCGGAAAAAGAGTTGGTAGCTCTTGATCC
GGCAAACAAACCACCGCTGGTAGCGGTGGTTTTTTTGTTTGCAAGCAGCAGATTACGCGCAGAAAAAAAG
GATCTCAAGAAGATCCTTTGATCTTTTCTACGGGGTCTGACGCTCAGTGGAACGAAAACTCACGTTAAGG
GATTTTGGTCATGAGATTATCAAAAAGGATCTTCACCTAGATCCTTTTAAATTAAAAATGAAGTTTTAAA
TCAATCTAAAGTATATATGAGTAAACTTGGTCTGACAGTTACCAATGCTTAATCAGTGAGGCACCTATCT
CAGCGATCTGTCTATTTCGTTCATCCATAGTTGCCTGACTCCCCGTCGTGTAGATAACTACGATACGGGA
GGGCTTACCATCTGGCCCCAGTGCTGCAATGATACCGCGAGACCCACGCTCACCGGCTCCAGATTTATCA
GCAATAAACCAGCCAGCCGGAAGGGCCGAGCGCAGAAGTGGTCCTGCAACTTTATCCGCCTCCATCCAGT
CTATTAATTGTTGCCGGGAAGCTAGAGTAAGTAGTTCGCCAGTTAATAGTTTGCGCAACGTTGTTGCCAT
TGCTACAGGCATCGTGGTGTCACGCTCGTCGTTTGGTATGGCTTCATTCAGCTCCGGTTCCCAACGATCA
AGGCGAGTTACATGATCCCCCATGTTGTGCAAAAAAGCGGTTAGCTCCTTCGGTCCTCCGATCGTTGTCA
GAAGTAAGTTGGCCGCAGTGTTATCACTCATGGTTATGGCAGCACTGCATAATTCTCTTACTGTCATGCC
ATCCGTAAGATGCTTTTCTGTGACTGGTGAGTACTCAACCAAGTCATTCTGAGAATAGTGTATGCGGCGA
CCGAGTTGCTCTTGCCCGGCGTCAATACGGGATAATACCGCGCCACATAGCAGAACTTTAAAAGTGCTCA
TCATTGGAAAACGTTCTTCGGGGCGAAAACTCTCAAGGATCTTACCGCTGTTGAGATCCAGTTCGATGTA
ACCCACTCGTGCACCCAACTGATCTTCAGCATCTTTTACTTTCACCAGCGTTTCTGGGTGAGCAAAAACA
GGAAGGCAAAATGCCGCAAAAAAGGGAATAAGGGCGACACGGAAATGTTGAATACTCATACTCTTCCTTT
TTCAATGACCGCTTTGGAAAAACAAAGACTGTATTTCCTGGAAATTAATGTTTATTCAATAAACTGTGTA
TTCAGCTATATTCACATAGTGGTGAGGCTGAAATGAGGCGGGAAGAGGCGGTTGGGGCTTAATTATATCA
ATTTGGGTGGCCCCACAGCGCCTCCAAGGCGCCAGTCCTGTTTTGACAAGTTGCCTCTGGAAGCCTCTCT
TCTTTTTCTCCAGAGTAAG
Features (pLannotate 1.2.2; 23 found; start..end, strand, type, name):
    353..487     +  polyA_signal   SV40 poly(A) signal: SV40 polyadenylation signal
    518..1017    +  promoter       PGK promoter: mouse phosphoglycerate kinase 1 promoter
   1052..1114    +  sig_peptide    Igκ leader: leader sequence from mouse immunoglobulin κ light chain
   1114..1137    +  CDS            3xHA (fragment): three tandem HA epitope tags
   1177..1196    +  promoter       tight TRE promoter (fragment): Tet-responsive promoter PTight, consisting of seven tet operator sequences followed by the minimal CMV promoter
   1220..1936    +  CDS            EGFP: EGFP is a basic (constitutively fluorescent) green fluorescent protein published in 1996, derived from Aequorea victoria. It is reported to be a rapidly-maturing weak dimer with moderate acid sensitivity.
   1979..2125    +  CDS            PDGFRβ TM domain: transmembrane domain from platelet derived growth factor receptor beta
   2137..2160    -  misc_feature   MCS (fragment): pBluescript multiple cloning site
   2280..2742    +  misc_feature   IRES: internal ribosome entry site (IRES) of the encephalomyocarditis virus (EMCV)
   2756..3355    +  CDS            PuroR: puromycin N-acetyltransferase; pac from Streptomyces alboniger; confers resistance to puromycin
   3442..3666    +  polyA_signal   bGH poly(A) signal: bovine growth hormone polyadenylation signal
   3670..3686    +  promoter       SV40 promoter (fragment): SV40 enhancer and early promoter
   3737..3753    -  protein_bind   lac operator: The lac repressor binds to the lac operator to inhibit transcription in E. coli. This inhibition can be relieved by adding lactose or isopropyl-β-D-thiogalactopyranoside (IPTG). lac repressor encoded by lacI
   3761..3791    -  promoter       lac promoter: promoter for the E. coli lac operon
   3806..3827    -  protein_bind   CAP binding site: CAP binding activates transcription in the presence of cAMP. E. coli catabolite activator protein
   3840..3879    -  CDS            lacI (fragment): lac repressor; lacI; The lac repressor binds to the lac operator to inhibit transcription in E. coli. This inhibition can be relieved by adding lactose or isopropyl-β-D-thiogalactopyranoside (IPTG).
   3886..3908    +  promoter       SV40 promoter (fragment): SV40 enhancer and early promoter
   3932..4067    +  rep_origin     SV40 ori: SV40 origin of replication
   4087..4221    +  polyA_signal   SV40 poly(A) signal: SV40 polyadenylation signal
   4223..4277    -  CDS            lacI (fragment): lac repressor; lacI; The lac repressor binds to the lac operator to inhibit transcription in E. coli. This inhibition can be relieved by adding lactose or isopropyl-β-D-thiogalactopyranoside (IPTG).
   4460..5048    -  rep_origin     ori: high-copy-number ColE1/pMB1/pBR322/pUC origin of replication
   5219..6079    -  CDS            AmpR: β-lactamase; bla; confers resistance to ampicillin, carbenicillin, and related antibiotics
   6080..6096    -  promoter       AmpR promoter (fragment): bla
