[The description below was written by a language model from this plasmid's Addgene catalogue record and pLannotate feature annotations shown in this document.]
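Description:
pPyPGK-HA-EGFP-Myc-TM-IRES-Pac is a mammalian expression plasmid of about 6.3 kb, built on the pPyPGK-IRES-Pac backbone, that produces a cell-surface-displayed EGFP and confers puromycin resistance. It is propagated in E. coli through a high-copy ColE1/pUC-type origin with ampicillin selection (β-lactamase). The backbone also carries an SV40 origin of replication, additional SV40 polyadenylation signals and residual lac regulatory fragments. These are vector remnants rather than part of the expression unit.

The payload is a single bicistronic transcript driven by the mouse Pgk1 promoter and terminated by the bovine growth hormone poly(A) signal. The first cistron, a roughly 1.1 kb synthetic insert cloned between XhoI and NotI sites, starts with the mouse Igκ light-chain leader, which directs the protein into the secretory pathway. This is followed by an HA epitope, EGFP, a Myc epitope and the transmembrane domain of human PDGFRβ, which anchors the fusion in the plasma membrane so that tagged EGFP faces the extracellular space. The automated annotation detects the leader, an HA fragment, EGFP and the TM domain but does not call the Myc tag, which is listed only in the catalogue fields. A short "tight TRE" match within the insert is a small fragment hit and is probably spurious. Downstream, an EMCV IRES allows cap-independent translation of puromycin N-acetyltransferase (pac) from the same mRNA, so drug-resistant cells should also express the membrane-tethered EGFP.

The associated publication concerns synthetic Notch pluripotent cell lines for monitoring and manipulating cell interactions. This suggests the plasmid is used to generate cells presenting surface EGFP as an antigen or ligand for engineered receptors, although the record does not state this explicitly.
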