Addgene plasmid #183606: pPyPGK-HA-EGFP-Myc-TM-IRES-Pac
Purpose: Mammalian expression vector for membrane-tethered HA- and Myc-tagged EGFP from the mouse Pgk1 promoter. Confers puromycin resistance.
Depositing lab: Sally Lowell. Depositing organization: University of Edinburgh. Publication: SyNPL: Synthetic notch pluripotent cell lines to monitor and manipulate cell interactions in vitro and in vivo. Malaguti M, Migueles RP, Annoh J, Sadurska D, Blin G, Lowell S. Development. 2022 May 26. pii: 275525. doi: 10.1242/dev.200226. PubMed 35616331.
Backbone
  Vector backbone: pPyPGK-IRES-Pac
  Backbone size w/o insert (bp): 5236
  Total vector size (bp): 6329
  Vector type: Mammalian Expression
  Selectable markers: Puromycin
Growth in bacteria
  Bacterial resistance: Ampicillin, 100 μg/mL
  Growth temperature: 37°C
  Growth strain: DH5alpha
  Copy number: High Copy
Gene/Insert
  Gene/Insert name: EGFP-TM
  Species: Synthetic
  Insert size (bp): 1093
  Promoter: Mouse Pgk1
  Tag / fusion protein: Mouse IgGK signal peptide (N terminal on insert); HA (N terminal on insert); Myc (C terminal on insert); Human PDGFRB transmembrane domain (C terminal on insert)
  Cloning method: Restriction Enzyme; 5′ cloning site XhoI (not destroyed); 3′ cloning site NotI (not destroyed)
  Sequencing primers: 5′ CATTCTGCACGCTTCAAAAG; 3′ GCATTCCTTTGGCGAGAG
Resource information
  A portion of this plasmid was derived from a plasmid made by: The HA-EGFP-Myc-TM cassette was a kind gift of Dr Luis Ángel Fernández (CNB-CSIC).
Terms and licenses: Academic/Nonprofit Terms; Industry Terms: Not Available to Industry
How to cite: pPyPGK-HA-EGFP-Myc-TM-IRES-Pac was a gift from Sally Lowell (Addgene plasmid # 183606 ; http://n2t.net/addgene:183606 ; RRID:Addgene_183606)
